>Addgene plasmid #115941 | pTW098 | addgene full sequence | sequence record 244205 | Addgene NGS Result
TCGCGCGTTTCGGTGATGACGGTGAAAACCTCTGACACATGCAGCTCCCGGAGACGGTCACAGCTTGTCT
GTAAGCGGATGCCGGGAGCAGACAAGCCCGTCAGGGCGCGTCAGCGGGTGTTGGCGGGTGTCGGGGCTGG
CTTAACTATGCGGCATCAGAGCAGATTGTACTGAGAGTGCACCATATGCGGTGTGAAATACCGCACAGAT
GCGTAAGGAGAAAATACCGCATCAGGCGCCATTCGCCATTCAGGCTGCGCAACTGTTGGGAAGGGCGATC
GGTGCGGGCCTCTTCGCTATTACGCCAGCTGGCGAAAGGGGGATGTGCTGCAAGGCGATTAAGTTGGGTA
ACGCCAGGGTTTTCCCAGTCACGACGTTGTAAAACGACGGCCAGTGAATTCGAGCTCGGTACCCGGGGAT
CCTCTAGAGTCGACCTGCAGGCATGCAAGCTTGGCGTAATCATGGTCATAGCTGTTTCCTGTGTGAAATT
GTTATCCGCTCACAATTCCACACAACATACGAGCCGGAAGCATAAAGTGTAAAGCCTGGGGTGCCTAATG
AGTGAGCTAACTCACATTAATTGCGTTGCGCTCACTGCCCGCTTTCCAGTCGGGAAACCTGTCGTGCCAG
CTGCATTAATGAATCGGCCAACGCGCGGGGAGAGGCGGTTTGCGTATTGGGCGCTCTTCCGCTGGTCTCC
GACTTCCATCATAGTTATGGCCATGACTACTCTAGCTAGCAGTGTTAAATCATTCAGCTACCTGAGAGGG
GCCCCTATAACTCTCTACGGCTAACCTGAATGGAGGGCGTGATCCGAAAGGTGACCCGGATCTGGGGCGT
GATCCGAAAGGTGACCCGGATCCACCGGTCGCCACCTGAGACCGCTTCCTCGCTCACTGACTCGCTGCGC
TCGGTCGTTCGGCTGCGGCGAGCGGTATCAGCTCACTCAAAGGCGGTAATACGGTTATCCACAGAATCAG
GGGATAACGCAGGAAAGAACATGTGAGCAAAAGGCCAGCAAAAGGCCAGGAACCGTAAAAAGGCCGCGTT
GCTGGCGTTTTTCCATAGGCTCCGCCCCCCTGACGAGCATCACAAAAATCGACGCTCAAGTCAGAGGTGG
CGAAACCCGACAGGACTATAAAGATACCAGGCGTTTCCCCCTGGAAGCTCCCTCGTGCGCTCTCCTGTTC
CGACCCTGCCGCTTACCGGATACCTGTCCGCCTTTCTCCCTTCGGGAAGCGTGGCGCTTTCTCATAGCTC
ACGCTGTAGGTATCTCAGTTCGGTGTAGGTCGTTCGCTCCAAGCTGGGCTGTGTGCACGAACCCCCCGTT
CAGCCCGACCGCTGCGCCTTATCCGGTAACTATCGTCTTGAGTCCAACCCGGTAAGACACGACTTATCGC
CACTGGCAGCAGCCACTGGTAACAGGATTAGCAGAGCGAGGTATGTAGGCGGTGCTACAGAGTTCTTGAA
GTGGTGGCCTAACTACGGCTACACTAGAAGAACAGTATTTGGTATCTGCGCTCTGCTGAAGCCAGTTACC
TTCGGAAAAAGAGTTGGTAGCTCTTGATCCGGCAAACAAACCACCGCTGGTAGCGGTGGTTTTTTTGTTT
GCAAGCAGCAGATTACGCGCAGAAAAAAAGGATCTCAAGAAGATCCTTTGATCTTTTCTACGGGGTCTGA
CGCTCAGTGGAACGAAAACTCACGTTAAGGGATTTTGGTCATGAGATTATCAAAAAGGATCTTCACCTAG
ATCCTTTTAAATTAAAAATGAAGTTTTAAATCAATCTAAAGTATATATGAGTAAACTTGGTCTGACAGTT
ACCAATGCTTAATCAGTGAGGCACCTATCTCAGCGATCTGTCTATTTCGTTCATCCATAGTTGCCTGACT
CCCCGTCGTGTAGATAACTACGATACGGGAGGGCTTACCATCTGGCCCCAGTGCTGCAATGATACCGCGA
GACCCACGCTCACCGGCTCCAGATTTATCAGCAATAAACCAGCCAGCCGGAAGGGCCGAGCGCAGAAGTG
GTCCTGCAACTTTATCCGCCTCCATCCAGTCTATTAATTGTTGCCGGGAAGCTAGAGTAAGTAGTTCGCC
AGTTAATAGTTTGCGCAACGTTGTTGCCATTGCTACAGGCATCGTGGTGTCACGCTCGTCGTTTGGTATG
GCTTCATTCAGCTCCGGTTCCCAACGATCAAGGCGAGTTACATGATCCCCCATGTTGTGCAAAAAAGCGG
TTAGCTCCTTCGGTCCTCCGATCGTTGTCAGAAGTAAGTTGGCCGCAGTGTTATCACTCATGGTTATGGC
AGCACTGCATAATTCTCTTACTGTCATGCCATCCGTAAGATGCTTTTCTGTGACTGGTGAGTACTCAACC
AAGTCATTCTGAGAATAGTGTATGCGGCGACCGAGTTGCTCTTGCCCGGCGTCAATACGGGATAATACCG
CGCCACATAGCAGAACTTTAAAAGTGCTCATCATTGGAAAACGTTCTTCGGGGCGAAAACTCTCAAGGAT
CTTACCGCTGTTGAGATCCAGTTCGATGTAACCCACTCGTGCACCCAACTGATCTTCAGCATCTTTTACT
TTCACCAGCGTTTCTGGGTGAGCAAAAACAGGAAGGCAAAATGCCGCAAAAAAGGGAATAAGGGCGACAC
GGAAATGTTGAATACTCATACTCTTCCTTTTTCAATATTATTGAAGCATTTATCAGGGTTATTGTCTCAT
GAGCGGATACATATTTGAATGTATTTAGAAAAATAAACAAATAGGGGTTCCGCGCACATTTCCCCGAAAA
GTGCCACCTGACGTCTAAGAAACCATTATTATCATGACATTAACCTATAAAAATAGGCGTATCACGAGGC
CCTTTCGTC
Features (pLannotate 1.2.2; 11 found; start..end, strand, type, name):
    137..236     +  misc_feature   bom (fragment): basis of mobility region from pBR322
    242..399     -  CDS            lacZα (fragment): LacZα fragment of β-galactosidase; lacZ fragment
    396..452     +  misc_feature   MCS: pUC18/19 multiple cloning site
    489..505     -  protein_bind   lac operator: The lac repressor binds to the lac operator to inhibit transcription in E. coli. This inhibition can be relieved by adding lactose or isopropyl-β-D-thiogalactopyranoside (IPTG). lac repressor encoded by lacI
    513..543     -  promoter       lac promoter: promoter for the E. coli lac operon
    558..579     -  protein_bind   CAP binding site: CAP binding activates transcription in the presence of cAMP. E. coli catabolite activator protein
    592..684     -  CDS            lacI (fragment): lac repressor; lacI; The lac repressor binds to the lac operator to inhibit transcription in E. coli. This inhibition can be relieved by adding lactose or isopropyl-β-D-thiogalactopyranoside (IPTG).
   1060..1648    -  rep_origin     ori: high-copy-number ColE1/pMB1/pBR322/pUC origin of replication
   1819..2679    -  CDS            AmpR: β-lactamase; bla; confers resistance to ampicillin, carbenicillin, and related antibiotics
   2680..2784    -  promoter       AmpR promoter: bla
   2879..35      +  CDS            rop (fragment) (across the origin): Rop protein, which maintains plasmids at low copy number; rop
