[The description below was written by a language model from this plasmid's Addgene catalogue record and pLannotate feature annotations shown in this document.]
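Description:
pTW098 is a small (about 2.9 kb) pUC19-based synthetic biology part plasmid that serves as a level 0 module in a MoClo-style hierarchical assembly system for building alphavirus replicons. It is propagated in E. coli as a high-copy plasmid through the ColE1/pUC origin and selected with ampicillin via the β-lactamase gene and its native promoter. The remaining annotated features are standard pUC19 scaffold remnants: the lac promoter, operator and CAP binding site, a partial lacZα coding region flanking the multiple cloning site, and short fragments matching lacI, bom and rop. These are backbone leftovers, not functional parts of the payload.

The insert is recorded as "Lvl0 -98/5 SGP 2x K-turn", derived from Venezuelan equine encephalitis virus. The name indicates a subgenomic promoter (SGP), which in an alphavirus replicon directs the viral replicase to transcribe a subgenomic RNA encoding a gene of interest. The -98/5 notation presumably gives the promoter boundaries relative to the subgenomic transcription start. The promoter is paired with two kink-turn (K-turn) RNA motifs, which are binding sites for RNA-binding proteins such as L7Ae and are commonly used to repress translation of the downstream message. The automated feature table does not annotate the insert, so its exact position and limits are not defined there, though it presumably lies in or near the MCS region. The catalogue lists Gateway as the cloning method even though the stated purpose refers to MoClo assembly, and no att sites are annotated. The part is intended to be combined with other modules to build RNA-delivered, replicon-encoded genetic circuits for mammalian cells.
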