Addgene plasmid #115941: pTW098
Purpose: SGP insert for replicon MoClo
Depositing lab: Ron Weiss. Depositing organization: Massachusetts Institute of Technology. Publication: Small-molecule-based regulation of RNA-delivered circuits in mammalian cells. Wagner TE, Becraft JR, Bodner K, Teague B, Zhang X, Woo A, Porter E, Alburquerque B, Dobosh B, Andries O, Sanders NN, Beal J, Densmore D, Kitada T, Weiss R. Nat Chem Biol. 2018 Nov;14(11):1043-1050. doi: 10.1038/s41589-018-0146-9. Epub 2018 Oct 16. PubMed 30327560.
Backbone
  Vector backbone: pUC19
  Vector type: Synthetic Biology
Growth in bacteria
  Bacterial resistance: Ampicillin, 100 μg/mL
  Growth temperature: 37°C
  Growth strain: DH5alpha
  Copy number: High Copy
Gene/Insert
  Gene/Insert name: Lvl0 -98/5 SGP 2x K-turn
  Species: venezuelan equine encephalitis
  Cloning method: Gateway Cloning
Terms and licenses: Academic/Nonprofit Terms; Industry Terms: Not Available to Industry
How to cite: pTW098 was a gift from Ron Weiss (Addgene plasmid # 115941 ; http://n2t.net/addgene:115941 ; RRID:Addgene_115941)
